>Addgene plasmid #153946 | pPB CAG Cdk6 R31C-IRES-EGFP | addgene full sequence | sequence record 306421 | Addgene NGS Result
AGCAGGCTGAATAATAAAAAAATTAGAAACTATTATTTAACCCTAGAAAGATAATCATATTGTGACGTAC
GTTAAAGATAATCATGCGTAAAATTGACGCATGTGTTTTATCGGTCTGTATATCGAGGTTTATTTATTAA
TTTGAATAGATATTAAGTTTTATTATATTTACACTTACATACTAATAATAAATTCAACAAACAATTTATT
TATGTTTATTTATTTATTAAAAAAAAACAAAAACTCAAAATTTCTTCTATAAAGTAACAAAACTTTTAAA
CATTCTCTCTTTTACAAAAATAAACTTATTTTGTACTTTAAAAACAGTCATGTTGTATTATAAAATAAGT
AATTAGCTTAACCTATACATAATAGAAACAAATTATACTTATTAGTCAGTCAGAAACAACTTTGGCACAT
ATCAATATTATGCTCTCGTTAATCGCATAACTTCGTATAATGTATGCTATACGAAGTTATAATTCAGATC
TTTCGGCGCGCCGGGTCGACATTGATTATTGACTAGTTATTAATAGTAATCAATTACGGGGTCATTAGTT
CATAGCCCATATATGGAGTTCCGCGTTACATAACTTACGGTAAATGGCCCGCCTGGCTGACCGCCCAACG
ACCCCCGCCCATTGACGTCAATAATGACGTATGTTCCCATAGTAACGCCAATAGGGACTTTCCATTGACG
TCAATGGGTGGAGTATTTACGGTAAACTGCCCACTTGGCAGTACATCAAGTGTATCATATGCCAAGTACG
CCCCCTATTGACGTCAATGACGGTAAATGGCCCGCCTGGCATTATGCCCAGTACATGACCTTATGGGACT
TTCCTACTTGGCAGTACATCTACGTATTAGTCATCGCTATTACCATGGTCGAGGTGAGCCCCACGTTCTG
CTTCACTCTCCCCATCTCCCCCCCCTCCCCACCCCCAATTTTGTATTTATTTATTTTTTAATTATTTTGT
GCAGCGATGGGGGCGGGGGGGGGGGGGGGGCGCGCGCCAGGCGGGGCGGGGCGGGGCGAGGGGCGGGGCG
GGGCGAGGCGGAGAGGTGCGGCGGCAGCCAATCAGAGCGGCGCGCTCCGAAAGTTTCCTTTTATGGCGAG
GCGGCGGCGGCGGCGGCCCTATAAAAAGCGAAGCGCGCGGCGGGCGGGAGTCGCTGCGCGCTGCCTTCGC
CCCGTGCCCCGCTCCGCCGCCGCCTCGCGCCGCCCGCCCCGGCTCTGACTGACCGCGTTACTCCCACAGG
TGAGCGGGCGGGACGGCCCTTCTCCTCCGGGCTGTAATTAGCGCTTGGTTTAATGACGGCTTGTTTCTTT
TCTGTGGCTGCGTGAAAGCCTTGAGGGGCTCCGGGAGGGCCCTTTGTGCGGGGGGAGCGGCTCGGGGGGT
GCGTGCGTGTGTGTGTGCGTGGGGAGCGCCGCGTGCGGCTCCGCGCTGCCCGGCGGCTGTGAGCGCTGCG
GGCGCGGCGCGGGGCTTTGTGCGCTCCGCAGTGTGCGCGAGGGGAGCGCGGCCGGGGGCGGTGCCCCGCG
GTGCGGGGGGGGCTGCGAGGGGAACAAAGGCTGCGTGCGGGGTGTGTGCGTGGGGGGGTGAGCAGGGGGT
GTGGGCGCGTCGGTCGGGCTGCAACCCCCCCTGCACCCCCCTCCCCGAGTTGCTGAGCACGGCCCGGCTT
CGGGTGCGGGGCTCCGTACGGGGCGTGGCGCGGGGCTCGCCGTGCCGGGCGGGGGGTGGCGGCAGGTGGG
GGTGCCGGGCGGGGCGGGGCCGCCTCGGGCCGGGGAGGGCTCGGGGGAGGGGCGCGGCGGCCCCCGGAGC
GCCGGCGGCTGTCGAGGCGCGGCGAGCCGCAGCCATTGCCTTTTATGGTAATCGTGCGAGAGGGCGCAGG
GACTTCCTTTGTCCCAAATCTGTGCGGAGCCGAAATCTGGGAGGCGCCGCCGCACCCCCTCTAGCGGGCG
CGGGGCGAAGCGGTGCGGCGCCGGCAGGAAGGAAATGGGCGGGGAGGGCCTTCGTGCGTCGCCGCGCCGC
CGTCCCCTTCTCCCTCTCCAGCCTCGGGGCTGTCCGCGGGGGGACGGCTGCCTTCGGGGGGGACGGGGCA
GGGCGGGGTTCGGCTTCTGGCGTGTGACCGGCGGCTCTAGAGCCTCTGCTAACCATGTTCATGCCTTCTT
CTTTTTCCTACAGCTCCTGGGCAACGTGCTGGTTATTGTGCTGTCTCATCATTTTGGCAAAGAATTGCTC
GAGATGGAGAAGGACAGCCTGAGTCGCGCCGATCAGCAGTATGAGTGCGTGGCGGAGATCGGCGAAGGCG
CCTATGGGAAGGTGTTCAAGGCCTGCGACCTGAAGAACGGCGGCCGCTTCGTGGCTCTGAAGCGCGTGCG
AGTGCAGACCAGTGAGGAGGGCATGCCGCTCTCCACCATCCGCGAGGTGGCGGTGCTGAGGCACCTGGAG
ACCTTCGAGCACCCCAACGTGGTCAGGTTGTTTGATGTGTGCACAGTGTCACGGACGGACAGAGAAACCA
AGCTTACACTAGTGTTTGAGCATGTTGATCAAGACTTGACCACTTACTTGGATAAAGTTCCAGAGCCCGG
CGTACCCACAGAAACCATAAAGGATATGATGTTTCAGCTTCTCCGAGGTCTGGACTTTCTTCATTCTCAC
AGAGTAGTGCATCGTGATCTGAAACCGCAGAACATTCTGGTGACCAGCAGTGGACAGATAAAGCTGGCTG
ACTTTGGCCTTGCCCGCATCTATAGTTTTCAGATGGCCCTTACCTCGGTGGTCGTCACGCTGTGGTACCG
AGCCCCAGAAGTCCTGCTCCAGTCCAGCTATGCCACCCCTGTGGACCTCTGGAGTGTCGGTTGCATCTTT
GCAGAAATGTTTCGCAGAAAGCCTCTTTTTCGTGGAAGTTCAGACGTGGATCAACTAGGAAAAATCTTGG
ACATCATTGGACTCCCAGGAGAGGAAGACTGGCCTAGGGACGTGGCCCTTCCCCGGCAGGCTTTTCATTC
CAAATCTGCTCAACCCATCGAGAAGTTTGTGACAGATATTGACGAACTAGGCAAAGACCTACTTCTGAAA
TGCCTGACGTTTAATCCAGCTAAAAGGATATCCGCCTACGGCGCCCTGAATCACCCGTACTTCCAAGATC
TGGAGAGATACAAGGACAACCTGAACTCTCACCTGCCATCCAACCAGAGCACCTCGGAGCTGAACACAGC
CTGATGAGAATTCTGCAGTCGACGGTACCGCGGGCCCGGGATCCGCCCCTCTCCCTCCCCCCCCCCTAAC
GTTACTGGCCGAAGCCGCTTGGAATAAGGCCGGTGTGCGTTTGTCTATATGTTATTTTCCACCATATTGC
CGTCTTTTGGCAATGTGAGGGCCCGGAAACCTGGCCCTGTCTTCTTGACGAGCATTCCTAGGGGTCTTTC
CCCTCTCGCCAAAGGAATGCAAGGTCTGTTGAATGTCGTGAAGGAAGCAGTTCCTCTGGAAGCTTCTTGA
AGACAAACAACGTCTGTAGCGACCCTTTGCAGGCAGCGGAACCCCCCACCTGGCGACAGGTGCCTCTGCG
GCCAAAAGCCACGTGTATAAGATACACCTGCAAAGGCGGCACAACCCCAGTGCCACGTTGTGAGTTGGAT
AGTTGTGGAAAGAGTCAAATGGCTCTCCTCAAGCGTATTCAACAAGGGGCTGAAGGATGCCCAGAAGGTA
CCCCATTGTATGGGATCTGATCTGGGGCCTCGGTACACATGCTTTACATGTGTTTAGTCGAGGTTAAAAA
AACGTCTAGGCCCCCCGAACCACGGGGACGTGGTTTTCCTTTGAAAAACACGATGATAATATGGCCACAA
CCATGGTGAGCAAGGGCGAGGAGCTGTTCACCGGGGTGGTGCCCATCCTGGTCGAGCTGGACGGCGACGT
AAACGGCCACAAGTTCAGCGTGTCCGGCGAGGGCGAGGGCGATGCCACCTACGGCAAGCTGACCCTGAAG
TTCATCTGCACCACCGGCAAGCTGCCCGTGCCCTGGCCCACCCTCGTGACCACCCTGACCTACGGCGTGC
AGTGCTTCAGCCGCTACCCCGACCACATGAAGCAGCACGACTTCTTCAAGTCCGCCATGCCCGAAGGCTA
CGTCCAGGAGCGCACCATCTTCTTCAAGGACGACGGCAACTACAAGACCCGCGCCGAGGTGAAGTTCGAG
GGCGACACCCTGGTGAACCGCATCGAGCTGAAGGGCATCGACTTCAAGGAGGACGGCAACATCCTGGGGC
ACAAGCTGGAGTACAACTACAACAGCCACAACGTCTATATCATGGCCGACAAGCAGAAGAACGGCATCAA
GGTGAACTTCAAGATCCGCCACAACATCGAGGACGGCAGCGTGCAGCTCGCCGACCACTACCAGCAGAAC
ACCCCCATCGGCGACGGCCCCGTGCTGCTGCCCGACAACCACTACCTGAGCACCCAGTCCGCCCTGAGCA
AAGACCCCAACGAGAAGCGCGATCACATGGTCCTGCTGGAGTTCGTGACCGCCGCCGGGATCACTCTCGG
CATGGACGAGCTGTACAAGTAAAGCGGCCGCAATTCACTCCTCAGGTGCAGGCTGCCTATCAGAAGGTGG
TGGCTGGTGTGGCCAATGCCCTGGCTCACAAATACCACTGAGATCTTTTTCCCTCTGCCAAAAATTATGG
GGACATCATGAAGCCCCTTGAGCATCTGACTTCTGGCTAATAAAGGAAATTTATTTTCATTGCAATAGTG
TGTTGGAATTTTTTGTGTCTCTCACTCGGAAGGACATATGGGAGGGCAAATCATTTAAAACATCAGAATG
AGTATTTGGTTTAGAGTTTGGCAACATATGCCCATATGCTGGCTGCCATGAACAAAGGTTGGCTATAAAG
AGGTCATCAGTATATGAAACAGCCCCCTGCTGTCCATTCCTTATTCCATAGAAAAGCCTTGACTTGAGGT
TAGATTTTTTTTATATTTTGTTTTGTGTTATTTTTTTCTTTAACATCCCTAAAATTTTCCTTACATGTTT
TACTAGCCAGATTTTTCCTCCTCTCCTGACTACTCCCAGTCATAGCTGTCCCTCTTCTCTTATGGAGATC
CCTCGACCTGCACCGTCGAGATAACTTCGTATAATGTATGCTATACGAAGTTATGCTAGCCAACAAGCTC
GTCATCGCTTTGCAGAAGAGCAGAGAGGATATGCTCATCGTCTAAAGAACTACCCATTTTATTATATATT
AGTCACGATATCTATAACAAGAAAATATATATATAATAAGTTATCACGTAAGTAGAACATGAAATAACAA
TATAATTATCGTATGAGTTAAATCTTAAAAGTCACGTAAAAGATAATCATGCGTCATTTTGACTCACGCG
GTCGTTATAGTTCAAAATCAGTGACACTTACCGCATTGACAAGCACGCCTCACGGGAGCTCCAAGCGGCG
ACTGAGATGTCCTAAATGCACAGCGACGGATTCGCGCTATTTAGAAAGAGAGAGCAATATTTCAAGAATG
CATGCGTCAATTTTACGCAGACTATCTTTCTAGGGTTAAAAAAGATTTGCGCTTTACTCGACCTAAACTT
TAAACACGTCATAGAATCTTCGTTTGACAAAAACCACATTGTGGCCAAGCTGTGTGACGCGACGCGCGCT
AAAGAATGGCAAACCAAGTCGCGCGAGGTACCAGCTTTTGTTCCCTTTAGTGAGGGTTAATTTCGAGCTT
GGCGTAATCATGGTCATAGCTGTTTCCTGTGTGAAATTGTTATCCGCTCACAATTCCACACAACATACGA
GCCGGAAGCATAAAGTGTAAAGCCTGGGGTGCCTAATGAGTGAGCTAACTCACATTAATTGCGTTGCGCT
CACTGCCCGCTTTCCAGTCGGGAAACCTGTCGTGCCAGCTGCATTAATGAATCGGCCAACGCGCGGGGAG
AGGCGGTTTGCGTATTGGGCGCTCTTCCGCTTCCTCGCTCACTGACTCGCTGCGCTCGGTCGTTCGGCTG
CGGCGAGCGGTATCAGCTCACTCAAAGGCGGTAATACGGTTATCCACAGAATCAGGGGATAACGCAGGAA
AGAACATGTGAGCAAAAGGCCAGCAAAAGGCCAGGAACCGTAAAAAGGCCGCGTTGCTGGCGTTTTTCCA
TAGGCTCCGCCCCCCTGACGAGCATCACAAAAATCGACGCTCAAGTCAGAGGTGGCGAAACCCGACAGGA
CTATAAAGATACCAGGCGTTTCCCCCTGGAAGCTCCCTCGTGCGCTCTCCTGTTCCGACCCTGCCGCTTA
CCGGATACCTGTCCGCCTTTCTCCCTTCGGGAAGCGTGGCGCTTTCTCATAGCTCACGCTGTAGGTATCT
CAGTTCGGTGTAGGTCGTTCGCTCCAAGCTGGGCTGTGTGCACGAACCCCCCGTTCAGCCCGACCGCTGC
GCCTTATCCGGTAACTATCGTCTTGAGTCCAACCCGGTAAGACACGACTTATCGCCACTGGCAGCAGCCA
CTGGTAACAGGATTAGCAGAGCGAGGTATGTAGGCGGTGCTACAGAGTTCTTGAAGTGGTGGCCTAACTA
CGGCTACACTAGAAGAACAGTATTTGGTATCTGCGCTCTGCTGAAGCCAGTTACCTTCGGAAAAAGAGTT
GGTAGCTCTTGATCCGGCAAACAAACCACCGCTGGTAGCGGTGGTTTTTTTGTTTGCAAGCAGCAGATTA
CGCGCAGAAAAAAAGGATCTCAAGAAGATCCTTTGATCTTTTCTACGGGGTCTGACGCTCAGTGGAACGA
AAACTCACGTTAAGGGATTTTGGTCATGAGATTATCAAAAAGGATCTTCACCTAGATCCTTTTAAATTAA
AAATGAAGTTTTAAATCAATCTAAAGTATATATGAGTAAACTTGGTCTGACAGTTACCAATGCTTAATCA
GTGAGGCACCTATCTCAGCGATCTGTCTATTTCGTTCATCCATAGTTGCCTGACTCCCCGTCGTGTAGAT
AACTACGATACGGGAGGGCTTACCATCTGGCCCCAGTGCTGCAATGATACCGCGAGACCCACGCTCACCG
GCTCCAGATTTATCAGCAATAAACCAGCCAGCCGGAAGGGCCGAGCGCAGAAGTGGTCCTGCAACTTTAT
CCGCCTCCATCCAGTCTATTAATTGTTGCCGGGAAGCTAGAGTAAGTAGTTCGCCAGTTAATAGTTTGCG
CAACGTTGTTGCCATTGCTACAGGCATCGTGGTGTCACGCTCGTCGTTTGGTATGGCTTCATTCAGCTCC
GGTTCCCAACGATCAAGGCGAGTTACATGATCCCCCATGTTGTGCAAAAAAGCGGTTAGCTCCTTCGGTC
CTCCGATCGTTGTCAGAAGTAAGTTGGCCGCAGTGTTATCACTCATGGTTATGGCAGCACTGCATAATTC
TCTTACTGTCATGCCATCCGTAAGATGCTTTTCTGTGACTGGTGAGTACTCAACCAAGTCATTCTGAGAA
TAGTGTATGCGGCGACCGAGTTGCTCTTGCCCGGCGTCAATACGGGATAATACCGCGCCACATAGCAGAA
CTTTAAAAGTGCTCATCATTGGAAAACGTTCTTCGGGGCGAAAACTCTCAAGGATCTTACCGCTGTTGAG
ATCCAGTTCGATGTAACCCACTCGTGCACCCAACTGATCTTCAGCATCTTTTACTTTCACCAGCGTTTCT
GGGTGAGCAAAAACAGGAAGGCAAAATGCCGCAAAAAAGGGAATAAGGGCGACACGGAAATGTTGAATAC
TCATACTCTTCCTTTTTCAATATTATTGAAGCATTTATCAGGGTTATTGTCTCATGAGCGGATACATATT
TGAATGTATTTAGAAAAATAAACAAATAGGGGTTCCGCGCACATTTCCCCGAAAAGTGCCACCTAAATTG
TAAGCGTTAATATTTTGTTAAAATTCGCGTTAAATTTTTGTTAAATCAGCTCATTTTTTAACCAATAGGC
CGAAATCGGCAAAATCCCTTATAAATCAAAAGAATAGACCGAGATAGGGT
[37 nt withheld, positions 8031-8067]
AAAGAACGTGGACTCCAACGTCAAAGG
[49 nt withheld, positions 8095-8143]
T
[91 nt withheld, positions 8145-8235]
G
[124 nt withheld, positions 8237-8360]
CCCATTCGCCATTCAGGCTGCGCAACTGTTGGGAAGGGCGATCGGTGCGGGCCTCTTCGCTATTACGCCA
GCTGGCGAAAGGGGGATGTGCTGCAAGGCGATTAAGTTGGGTAACGCCAGGGTTTTCCCAGTCACGACGT
TGTAAAACGACGGCCAGTGAATTGTAATACGACTCACTATAGGGCGAATTGGAGCTCGGTATTCACGAC
Features (pLannotate 1.2.2; 23 found; start..end, strand, type, name):
    447..480     -  protein_bind   loxP: Cre-mediated recombination occurs in the 8-bp core sequence (GCATACAT). Cre recombinase
    508..887     +  enhancer       CMV enhancer: human cytomegalovirus immediate early enhancer
    889..1166    +  promoter       chicken β-actin promoter: No description available
   1167..2183    +  intron         chimeric intron: chimera between introns from chicken β-actin and rabbit β-globin
   2244..3221    +  CDS            Cdk6: CDK6_MOUSE - Also known as Cdkn6, Crk2. Experimental evidence at protein level: Swiss-Prot protein existence level 1. Serine/threonine-protein kinase involved in the control of the cell cycle and differentiation; promotes G1/S transition. Phosphorylates pRB/RB1 and NPM1. Interacts with D-type G1 cyclins during interphase at G1 to form a pRB/RB1 kinase and controls the entrance into the cell cycle. Involved in initiation and maintenance of cell cycle exit during cell differentiation; prevents cell proliferation and regulates negatively cell differentiation, but is required for the proliferation
   3228..3264    +  misc_feature   MCS (fragment): multiple cloning site
   3266..3852    +  misc_feature   IRES2: internal ribosome entry site (IRES) of the encephalomyocarditis virus (EMCV)
   3853..4572    +  CDS            EGFP: the original enhanced GFP (Yang et al., 1996) mammalian codon-optimized
   4581..4658    +  CDS            HBB (fragment): HBB_PONPY - Experimental evidence at transcript level: Swiss-Prot protein existence level 2. Involved in oxygen transport from the lung to the various peripheral tissues. From Pongo pygmaeus (Bornean orangutan).
   4729..4784    +  polyA_signal   β-globin poly(A) signal: rabbit β-globin polyadenylation signal (Gil and Proudfoot, 1987)
   5131..5164    -  protein_bind   loxP: Cre-mediated recombination occurs in the 8-bp core sequence (GCATACAT). Cre recombinase
   5566..5697    +  CDS            FP (fragment): FP25_NPVAC - Experimental evidence at protein level: Swiss-Prot protein existence level 1. From Autographa californica nuclear polyhedrosis virus (AcMNPV).
   5714..5732    -  promoter       T3 promoter: promoter for bacteriophage T3 RNA polymerase
   5777..5793    -  protein_bind   lac operator: The lac repressor binds to the lac operator to inhibit transcription in E. coli. This inhibition can be relieved by adding lactose or isopropyl-β-D-thiogalactopyranoside (IPTG). lac repressor encoded by lacI
   5801..5831    -  promoter       lac promoter: promoter for the E. coli lac operon
   5846..5867    -  protein_bind   CAP binding site: CAP binding activates transcription in the presence of cAMP. E. coli catabolite activator protein
   5880..5972    -  CDS            lacI (fragment): lac repressor; lacI; The lac repressor binds to the lac operator to inhibit transcription in E. coli. This inhibition can be relieved by adding lactose or isopropyl-β-D-thiogalactopyranoside (IPTG).
   6155..6743    -  rep_origin     ori: high-copy-number ColE1/pMB1/pBR322/pUC origin of replication
   6914..7774    -  CDS            AmpR: β-lactamase; bla; confers resistance to ampicillin, carbenicillin, and related antibiotics
   7775..7879    -  promoter       AmpR promoter: bla
   7932..8360    -  rep_origin     f1 ori (sequence partly withheld): f1 bacteriophage origin of replication; arrow indicates direction of (+) strand synthesis
   8365..8522    -  CDS            lacZα (fragment): LacZα fragment of β-galactosidase; lacZ fragment
   8525..8543    +  promoter       T7 promoter: promoter for bacteriophage T7 RNA polymerase
