[The description below was written by a language model from this plasmid's Addgene catalogue record and pLannotate feature annotations shown in this document.]
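Description:
pPB CAG Cdk6 R31C-IRES-EGFP is a piggyBac transposon vector for mammalian expression, about 8.6 kb in the sequenced record. It is maintained in E. coli as a high-copy plasmid through a ColE1/pUC-type origin and selected with ampicillin via the β-lactamase gene. The backbone also carries an f1 origin, T7 and T3 promoters, and lac/lacZα remnants typical of a phagemid-derived cloning vector. The annotation does not explicitly label the piggyBac terminal repeats. A short fragment matching a baculovirus FP25 sequence lies next to the cassette, and this may reflect the insect-virus context from which piggyBac ends are commonly derived. When supplied together with a piggyBac transposase, a transposon of this type integrates its cargo stably into the host genome.

The payload is a bicistronic cassette driven by the CAG promoter, annotated here as the CMV enhancer, chicken β-actin promoter and chimeric β-actin/β-globin intron, which gives strong, broad expression in mammalian cells. It transcribes mouse Cdk6 carrying the R31C substitution, cloned between XhoI and EcoRI sites. Cdk6 is a D-cyclin-dependent kinase that phosphorylates RB and promotes the G1/S transition. An EMCV IRES follows the Cdk6 coding sequence and allows translation of EGFP from the same transcript, so green fluorescence marks cells expressing the mutant kinase. A rabbit β-globin polyadenylation signal terminates the transcript. Two loxP sites in the same orientation flank the whole expression unit, which in principle permits Cre-mediated excision of the cassette. The associated publication concerns modelling medulloblastoma in vivo and in human cerebellar organoids, consistent with use of this vector for stable, traceable delivery of a candidate oncogenic driver.
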