Addgene plasmid #153946: pPB CAG Cdk6 R31C-IRES-EGFP
Purpose: piggyBac transposon vector with CAG promoter expressing Cdk6 (R31C mutant) and EGFP
Depositing lab: Luca Tiberi. Depositing organization: Universita degli Studi di Trento. Publication: Modeling medulloblastoma in vivo and with human cerebellar organoids. Ballabio C, Anderle M, Gianesello M, Lago C, Miele E, Cardano M, Aiello G, Piazza S, Caron D, Gianno F, Ciolfi A, Pedace L, Mastronuzzi A, Tartaglia M, Locatelli F, Ferretti E, Giangaspero F, Tiberi L. Nat Commun. 2020 Jan 29;11(1):583. doi: 10.1038/s41467-019-13989-3. PubMed 31996670.
Backbone
  Vector backbone: PiggyBac transposon
  Backbone size w/o insert (bp): 7582
  Vector type: Mammalian Expression
Growth in bacteria
  Bacterial resistance: Ampicillin, 100 μg/mL
  Growth temperature: 37°C
  Growth strain: DH5alpha
  Copy number: High Copy
Gene/Insert
  Gene/Insert name: Cdk6
  Species: M. musculus (mouse)
  Insert size (bp): 990
  Mutation: R31C
  Entrez Gene: Cdk6 (a.k.a. AI504062, Crk2)
  Promoter: CAG
  Cloning method: Restriction Enzyme; 5′ cloning site XhoI (not destroyed); 3′ cloning site EcoRI (not destroyed)
  Sequencing primers: 5′ NA
Terms and licenses: Academic/Nonprofit Terms; Industry Terms: Not Available to Industry
How to cite: pPB CAG Cdk6 R31C-IRES-EGFP was a gift from Luca Tiberi (Addgene plasmid # 153946 ; http://n2t.net/addgene:153946 ; RRID:Addgene_153946)
